>Addgene plasmid #138030 | MYMH 31 | addgene full sequence | sequence record 274846 | Addgene NGS Result
TTGGACTCCTGTTGATAGATCCAGTAATGACCTCAGAACTCCATCTGGATTTGTTCAGAACGCTCGGTTG
CCGCCGGGCGTTTTTTATTGGTGAGAATCCAGGGGTCCCCAATAATTACGATTTAAATTGGCGAAAATGA
GACGTTGATCGGCACGTAAGAGGTTCCAACTTTCACCATAATGAAATAAGATCACTACCGGGCGTATTTT
TTGAGTTATCGAGATTTTCAGGAGCTAAGGAAGCTAAAATGGAGAAAAAAATCACTGGATATACCACCGT
TGATATATCCCAATGGCATCGTAAAGAACATTTTGAGGCATTTCAGTCAGTTGCTCAATGTACCTATAAC
CAGACCGTTCAGCTGGATATTACGGCCTTTTTAAAGACCGTAAAGAAAAATAAGCACAAGTTTTATCCGG
CCTTTATTCACATTCTTGCCCGCCTGATGAATGCTCATCCGGAATTTCGTATGGCAATGAAAGACGGTGA
GCTGGTGATATGGGATAGTGTTCACCCTTGTTACACCGTTTTCCATGAGCAAACTGAAACGTTTTCATCG
CTCTGGAGTGAATACCACGACGATTTCCGGCAGTTTCTACACATATATTCGCAAGATGTGGCGTGTTACG
GTGAAAACCTGGCCTATTTCCCTAAAGGGTTTATTGAGAATATGTTTTTCGTCTCAGCCAATCCCTGGGT
GAGTTTCACCAGTTTTGATTTAAACGTGGCCAATATGGACAACTTCTTCGCCCCCGTTTTCACCATGGGC
AAATATTATACGCAAGGCGACAAGGTGCTGATGCCGCTGGCGATTCAGGTTCATCATGCCGTTTGTGATG
GCTTCCATGTCGGCAGAATGCTTAATGAATTACAACAGTACTGCGATGAGTGGCAGGGCGGGGCGTAATT
TGACTTTTGTCCTTTTCCGCTGCATAACCCTGCTTCGGGGTCATTATAGCGATTTTTTCGGTATATCCAT
CCTTTTTCGCACGATATACAGGATTTTGCCAAAGGGTTCGTGTAGACTTTCCTTGGTGTATCCAACGGCG
TCAGCCGGGCAGGATAGGTGAAGTAGGCCCACCCGCGAGCGGGTGTTCCTTCTTCACTGTCCCTTATTCG
CACCTGGCGGTGCTCAACGGGAATCCTGCTCTGCGAGGCTGGCCGTAGGCCGGCCCTACCGGCGCGGCAG
CGTTACCCGTGTCGGCGGCTCCAACGGCTCGCCATCGTCCAGAAAACACGGCTCATCGGGCATCGGCAGG
CGCTGCTGCCCGCGCCGTTCCCATTCCTCCGTTTCGGTCAAGGCTGGCAGGTCTGGTTCCATGCCCGGAA
TGCCGGGCTGGCTGGGCGGCTCCTCGCCGGGGCCGGTCGGTAGTTGCTGCTCGCCCGGATACAGGGTCGG
GATGCGGCGCAGGTCGCCATGCCCCAACAGCGATTCGTCCTGGTCGTCGTGATCAACCACCACGGCGGCA
CTGAACACCGACAGGCGCAACTGGTCGCGGGGCTGGCCCCACGCCACGCGGTCATTGACCACGTAGGCCG
ACACGGTGCCGGGGCCGTTGAGCTTCACGACGGAGATCCAGCGCTCGGCCACCAAGTCCTTGACTGCGTA
TTGGACCGTCCGCAAAGAACGTCCGATGAGCTTGGAAAGTGTCTTCTGGCTGACCACCACGGCGTTCTGG
TGGCCCATCTGCGCCACGAGGTGATGCAGCAGCATTGCCGCCGTGGGTTTCCTCGCAATAAGCCCGGCCC
ACGCCTCATGCGCTTTGCGTTCCGTTTGCACCCAGTGACCGGGCTTGTTCTTGGCTTGAATGCCGATTTC
TCTGGACTGCGTGGCCATGCTTATCTCCATGCGGTAGGGGTGCCGCACGGTTGCGGCACCATGCGCAATC
AGCTGCAACTTTTCGGCAGCGCGACAACAATTATGCGTTGCGTAAAAGTGGCAGTCAATTACAGATTTTC
TTTAACCTACGCAATGAGCTATTGCGGGGGGTGCCGCAATGAGCTGTTGCGTACCCCCCTTTTTTAAGTT
GTTGATTTTTAAGTCTTTCGCATTTCGCCCTATATCTAGTTCTTTGGTGCCCAAAGAAGGGCACCCCTGC
GGGGTTCCCCCACGCCTTCGGCGCGGCTCCCCCTCCGGCAAAAAGTGGCCCCTCCGGGGCTTGTTGATCG
ACTGCGCGGCCTTCGGCCTTGCCCAAGGTGGCGCTGCCCCCTTGGAACCCCCGCACTCGCCGCCGTGAGG
CTCGGGGGGCAGGCGGGCGGGCTTCGCCCTTCGACTGCCCCCACTCGCATAGGCTTGGGTCGTTCCAGGC
GCGTCAAGGCCAAGCCGCTGCGCGGTCGCTGCGCGAGCCTTGACCCGCCTTCCACTTGGTGTCCAACCGG
CAAGCGAAGCGCGCAGGCCGCAGGCCGGAGGCTTTTCCCCAGAGAAAATTAAAAAAATTGATGGGGCAAG
GCCGCAGGCCGCGCAGTTGGAGCCGGTGGGTATGTGGTCGAAGGCTGGGTAGCCGGTGGGCAATCCCTGT
GGTCAAGCTCGTGGGCAGGCGCAGCCTGTCCATCAGCTTGTCCAGCAGGGTTGTCCACGGGCCGAGCGAA
GCGAGCCAGCCGGTGGCCGCTCGCGGCCATCGTCCACATATCCACGGGCTGGCAAGGGAGCGCAGCGACC
GCGCAGGGCGAAGCCCGGAGAGCAAGCCCGTAGGGGGGGCGCGCCCAGCTGTCTAGGGCGGCGGATTTGT
CCTACTCAGGAGAGCGTTCACCGACAAACAACAGATAAAACGAAAGGCCCAGTCTTTCGACTGAGCCTTT
CGTTTTATTTGATGCCTTTAATTAAAGCGGATAACAATTTCACACAGGAGAATTCGCGGCCGCTTCTAGA
GAATTGTGAGCGGATAACAATTGACATTGTGAGCGGATAACAAGATACTGAGCACATACTAGAGAAAGTG
GAGAAATACTAGATGCGTAAAGGAGAAGAACTTTTCACTGGAGTTGTCCCAATTCTTGTTGAATTAGATG
GTGATGTTAATGGGCACAAATTTTCTGTCAGTGGAGAGGGTGAAGGTGATGCAACATACGGAAAACTTAC
CCTTAAATTTATTTGCACTACTGGAAAACTACCTGTTCCATGGCCAACACTTGTCACTACTTTCGGTTAT
GGTGTTCAATGCTTTGCGAGATACCCAGATCATATGAAACAGCATGACTTTTTCAAGAGTGCCATGCCCG
AAGGTTATGTACAGGAAAGAACTATATTTTTCAAAGATGACGGGAACTACAAGACACGTGCTGAAGTCAA
GTTTGAAGGTGATACCCTTGTTAATAGAATCGAGTTAAAAGGTATTGATTTTAAAGAAGATGGAAACATT
CTTGGACACAAATTGGAATACAACTATAACTCACACAATGTATACATCATGGCAGACAAACAAAAGAATG
GAATCAAAGTTAACTTCAAAATTAGACACAACATTGAAGATGGAAGCGTTCAACTAGCAGACCATTATCA
ACAAAATACTCCAATTGGCGATGGCCCTGTCCTTTTACCAGACAACCATTACCTGTCCACACAATCTGCC
CTTTCGAAAGATCCCAACGAAAAGAGAGACCACATGGTCCTTCTTGAGTTTGTAACAGCTGCTGGGATTA
CACATGGCATGGATGAACTATACAAATAATAATACTAGAGCCAGGCATCAAATAAAACGAAAGGCTCAGT
CGAAAGACTGGGCCTTTCGTTTTATCTGTTGTTTGTCGGTGAACGCTCTCTACTAGAGTCACACTGGCTC
ACCTTCGGGTGGGCCTTTCTGCGTTTATATACTAGTAGCGGCCGCTGCAGC
Features (pLannotate 1.2.2; 14 found; start..end, strand, type, name):
      4..98      +  terminator     lambda t0 terminator: transcription terminator from phage lambda
    146..248     +  promoter       cat promoter: promoter of the E. coli cat gene encoding chloramphenicol acetyltransferase
    249..905     +  CDS            cat: CAT_ECOLX - Experimental evidence at protein level: Swiss-Prot protein existence level 1. This enzyme is an effector of chloramphenicol resistance in bacteria. From Escherichia coli. This protein is used as a marker in many commonly used cloning vectors, such as pACYC184.
   1057..1165    +  oriT           oriT: incP origin of transfer
   1176..1838    -  CDS            pBBR1 Rep: replication protein for the broad-host-range plasmid pBBR1 from Bordetella bronchiseptica
   1839..2610    -  rep_origin     pBBR1 oriV: replication origin of the broad-host-range plasmid pBBR1 from Bordetella bronchiseptica; requires the pBBR1 Rep protein for replication
   2725..2811    -  terminator     rrnB T1 terminator: Escherichia coli rrnB; transcription terminator T1 from the E. coli rrnB gene
   2850..2871    +  misc_feature   BioBrick prefix: BioBrick prefix for parts that do not start with "ATG"
   2874..2890    +  protein_bind   lac operator: The lac repressor binds to the lac operator to inhibit transcription in E. coli. This inhibition can be relieved by adding lactose or isopropyl-β-D-thiogalactopyranoside (IPTG). lac repressor encoded by lacI
   2897..2913    +  protein_bind   lac operator: The lac repressor binds to the lac operator to inhibit transcription in E. coli. This inhibition can be relieved by adding lactose or isopropyl-β-D-thiogalactopyranoside (IPTG). lac repressor encoded by lacI
   2953..3666    +  CDS            hfriFP: hfriFP is a fluorescent protein published in 2013, derived from Herbaspirillum frisingense.
   3689..3760    +  terminator     rrnB T1 terminator: transcription terminator T1 from the E. coli rrnB gene
   3776..3803    +  terminator     T7Te terminator: phage T7 early transcription terminator
   3810..3830    +  misc_feature   BioBrick suffix: universal suffix for all parts
