[The description below was written by a language model from this plasmid's Addgene catalogue record and pLannotate feature annotations shown in this document.]
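Description:
MYMH 31 is a small (about 3.8 kb) broad-host-range bacterial expression plasmid built on the pSEVA-331Bb backbone, a BioBrick-compatible version of the SEVA modular vector format. It replicates through the pBBR1 oriV together with its cognate pBBR1 Rep protein, a system from Bordetella bronchiseptica that functions in many Gram-negative bacteria. It also carries an incP oriT, so it can be mobilised by conjugation when transfer functions are supplied in trans. Selection is by chloramphenicol, through a cat gene driven by its own promoter. The record lists the plasmid as high copy and propagated in DH5alpha. Lambda t0 and rrnB T1 terminators insulate the backbone modules from the cargo site.

The cargo sits between a BioBrick prefix and suffix and is a reporter cassette named pSEVA-331Bb-5AT-GFP. Two lac operator sites lie just upstream of the reporter, suggesting a lac-regulated synthetic promoter, although no promoter is annotated or named in the record, and no lacI gene is annotated on the plasmid. These are followed by a short ribosome binding site region and a roughly 714 bp fluorescent protein coding sequence, which is closed by a double rrnB T1/T7Te terminator. The catalogue describes the reporter as GFP, whereas the automated annotation matched the open reading frame to hfriFP, so the exact fluorescent protein variant should be confirmed from the sequence. The defining feature is a mutated RBS, recorded as a 12-nucleotide variant, which the depositor notes gives low expression. The plasmid belongs to a set of RBS-strength variants from a synthetic biology toolkit for tuning gene expression in Acetobacteraceae, with fluorescence serving as the readout of translation initiation strength.
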