Addgene plasmid #138030: MYMH 31
Purpose: Encodes Ribosome Binding Site (RBS) variant using GFP as a reporter gene
Depositing lab: Meng How Tan. Depositing organization: Nanyang Technological University. Publication: An Expanded Synthetic Biology Toolkit for Gene Expression Control in Acetobacteraceae. Teh MY, Ooi KH, Danny Teo SX, Bin Mansoor ME, Shaun Lim WZ, Tan MH. ACS Synth Biol. 2019 Apr 19;8(4):708-723. doi: 10.1021/acssynbio.8b00168. Epub 2019 Mar 22. PubMed 30865830.
Backbone
  Vector backbone: pSEVA-331Bb
  Vector type: Bacterial Expression
Growth in bacteria
  Bacterial resistance: Chloramphenicol, 25 μg/mL
  Growth temperature: 37°C
  Growth strain: DH5alpha
  Copy number: High Copy
Gene/Insert
  Gene/Insert name: pSEVA-331Bb-5AT-GFP
  Species: Synthetic
  Mutation: AAA GTG GAG AAA
  Cloning method: Restriction Enzyme; 5′ cloning site Unknown (unknown if destroyed)
Terms and licenses: Academic/Nonprofit Terms; Industry Terms: Not Available to Industry
Depositor comments: Low expression
How to cite: MYMH 31 was a gift from Meng How Tan (Addgene plasmid # 138030 ; http://n2t.net/addgene:138030 ; RRID:Addgene_138030)
